>Addgene plasmid #231255 | pAVEC0_N-mEGFP | addgene full sequence | sequence record 461071 | Addgene NGS Result
TTGAGATCCTTTTTTTCTGCGCGTAATCTGCTGCTTGCAAACAAAAAAACCACCGCTACCAGCGGTGGTT
TGTTTGCCGGATCAAGAGCTACCAACTCTTTTTCCGAAGGTAACTGGCTTCAGCAGAGCGCAGATACCAA
ATACTGTTCTTCTAGTGTAGCCGTAGTTAGGCCACCACTTCAAGAACTCTGTAGCACCGCCTACATACCT
CGCTCTGCTAATCCTGTTACCAGTGGCTGCTGCCAGTGGCGATAAGTCGTGTCTTACCGGGTTGGACTCA
AGACGATAGTTACCGGATAAGGCGCAGCGGTCGGGCTGAACGGGGGGTTCGTGCACACAGCCCAGCTTGG
AGCGAACGACCTACACCGAACTGAGATACCTACAGCGTGAGCTATGAGAAAGCGCCACGCTTCCCGAAGG
GAGAAAGGCGGACAGGTATCCGGTAAGCGGCAGGGTCGGAACAGGAGAGCGCACGAGGGAGCTTCCAGGG
GGAAACGCCTGGTATCTTTATAGTCCTGTCGGGTTTCGCCACCTCTGACTTGAGCGTCGATTTTTGTGAT
GCTCGTCAGGGGGGCGGAGCCTATGGAAAAACGCCAGCAACGCGGCCTTTTTACGGTTCCTGGCCTTTTG
CTGGCCTTTTGCTCACATGTTCTTTCCTGCGTTATCCCCTGATTCTGTGGATAACCGTATTACCGCCTTT
GAGTGACTGAAGAACCGAGCGCCGCCGTCTAAAAAGGTGATGTGTATTTGAGTAAAACAGCTTGCGTCAT
GCGGTCGCTGCGTATATGATGCGATGAGTAAATAAACAAATACGCAAGGGGAACGCATGAAGGTTATCGC
TGTACTTAACCAGAAAGGCGGGTCAGGCAAGACGACCATCGCAACCCATCTAGCCCGCGCCCTGCAACTC
GCCGGGGCCGATGTTCTGTTAGTCGATTCCGATCCCCAGGGCAGTGCCCGCGATTGGGCGGCCGTGCGGG
AAGATCAACCGCTAACCGTTGTCGGCATCGACCGCCCGACGATTGACCGCGACGTGAAGGCCATCGGCCG
GCGCGACTTCGTAGTGATCGACGGAGCGCCCCAGGCGGCGGACTTGGCTGTGTCCGCGATCAAGGCAGCC
GACTTCGTGCTGATTCCGGTGCAGCCAAGCCCTTACGACATATGGGCCACCGCCGACCTGGTGGAGCTGG
TTAAGCAGCGCATTGAGGTCACGGATGGAAGGCTACAAGCGGCCTTTGTCGTGTCGCGGGCGATCAAAGG
CACGCGCATCGGCGGTGAGGTTGCCGAGGCGCTGGCCGGGTACGAGCTGCCCATTCTTGAGTCCCGTATC
ACGCAGCGCGTGAGCTACCCAGGCACTGCCGCCGCCGGCACAACCGTTCTTGAATCAGAACCCGAGGGCG
ACGCTGCCCGCGAGGTCCAGGCGCTGGCCGCTGAAATTAAATCAAAACTCATTTGAGTTAATGAGGTAAA
GAGAAAATGAGCAAAAGCACAAACACGCTAAGTGCCGGCCGTCCGAGCGCACGCAGCAGCAAGGCTGCAA
CGTTGGCCAGCCTGGCAGACACGCCAGCCATGAAGCGGGTCAACTTTCAGTTGCCGGCGGAGGATCACAC
CAAGCTGAAGATGTACGCGGTACGCCAAGGCAAGACCATTACCGAGCTGCTATCTGAATACATCGCGCAG
CTACCAGAGTAAATGAGCAAATGAATAAATGAGTAGATGAATTTTAGCGGCTAAAGGAGGCGGCATGGAA
AATCAAGAACAACCAGGCACCGACGCCGTGGAATGCCCCATGTGTGGAGGAACGGGCGGTTGGCCAGGCG
TAAGCGGCTGGGTTGCCTGCCGGCCCTGCAATGGCACTGGAACCCCCAAGCCCGAGGAATCGGCGTGAGC
GGTCGCAAACCATCCGGCCCGGTACAAATCGGCGCGGCGCTGGGTGATGACCTGGTGGAGAAGTTGAAGG
CCGCGCAGGCCGCCCAGCGGCAACGCATCGAGGCAGAAGCACGCCCCGGTGAATCGTGGCAAGCGGCCGC
TGATCGAATCCGCAAAGAATCCCGGCAACCGCCGGCAGCCGGTGCGCCGTCGATTAGGAAGCCGCCCAAG
GGCGACGAGCAACCAGATTTTTTCGTTCCGATGCTCTATGACGTGGGCACCCGCGATAGTCGCAGCATCA
TGGACGTGGCCGTTTTCCGTCTGTCGAAGCGTGACCGACGAGCTGGCGAGGTGATCCGCTACGAGCTTCC
AGACGGGCACGTAGAGGTTTCCGCAGGGCCGGCCGGCATGGCCAGTGTGTGGGATTACGACCTGGTACTG
ATGGCGGTTTCCCATCTAACCGAATCCATGAACCGATACCGGGAAGGGAAGGGAGACAAGCCCGGCCGCG
TGTTCCGTCCACACGTTGCGGACGTACTCAAGTTCTGCCGGCGAGCCGATGGCGGAAAGCAGAAAGACGA
CCTGGTAGAAACCTGCATTCGGTTAAACACCACGCACGTTGCCATGCAGCGTACGAAGAAGGCCAAGAAC
GGCCGCCTGGTGACGGTATCCGAGGGTGAAGCCTTGATTAGCCGCTACAAGATCGTAAAGAGCGAAACCG
GGCGGCCGGAGTACATCGAGATCGAGCTAGCTGATTGGATGTACCGCGAGATCACAGAAGGCAAGAACCC
GGACGTGCTGACGGTTCACCCCGATTACTTTTTGATCGATCCCGGCATCGGCCGTTTTCTCTACCGCCTG
GCACGCCGCGCCGCAGGCAAGGCAGAAGCCAGATGGTTGTTCAAGACGATCTACGAACGCAGTGGCAGCG
CCGGAGAGTTCAAGAAGTTCTGTTTCACCGTGCGCAAGCTGATCGGGTCAAATGACCTGCCGGAGTACGA
TTTGAAGGAGGAGGCGGGGCAGGCTGGCCCGATCCTAGTCATGCGCTACCGCAACCTGATCGAGGGCGAA
GCATCCGCCGGTTCCTAATGTACGGAGCAGATGCTAGGGCAAATTGCCCTAGCAGGGGAAAAAGGTCGAA
AAGGTCTCTTTCCTGTGGATAGCACGTACATTGGGAACCCAAAGCCGTACATTGGGAACCGGAACCCGTA
CATTGGGAACCCAAAGCCGTACATTGGGAACCGGTCACACATGTAAGTGACTGATATAAAAGAGAAAAAA
GGCGATTTTTCCGCCTAAAACTCTTTAAAACTTATTAAAACTCTTAAAACCCGCCTGGCCTGTGCATAAC
TGTCTGGCCAGCGCACAGCCGAAGAGCTGCAAAAAGCGCCTACCCTTCGGTCGCTGCGCTCCCTACGCCC
CGCCGCTTCGCGTCGGCCTATCGCGGCCGCTGGCCGCTCAAAAATGGCTGGCCTACGGCCAGGCAATCTA
CCAGCGCGCGGACAAGCTAGGATTGGCAGGATATATTCAGTTGTAAATGCGAGCTGTTGGCTGGCTGGTG
GCAGGATATATTCAGTTGTAAATAAATTGACGCTTAGACAACTTAATAACACATTGCGGACGTTTTTAAT
GTACTGAATTAACGCCGAATTAATTCGAGCTCTCTAGAATCGTCGACTCGAGACTAGAGCCAAGCTGATC
TCCTTTGCCCCGGAGATCACCATGGACGACTTTCTCTATCTCTACGATCTAGGAAGAAAGTTCGACGGAG
AAGGTGACGATACCATGTTCACCACCGATAATGAGAAGATTAGCCTCTTCAATTTCAGAAAGAATGCTGA
CCCACAGATGGTTAGAGAGGCTTACGCGGCAGGTCTCATCAAGACGATCTACCCGAGTAATAATCTCCAG
GAGATCAAATACCTTCCCAAGAAGGTTAAAGATGCAGTCAAAAGATTCAGGACTAACTGCATCAAGAACA
CAGAGAAAGATATATTTCTCAAGATCAGAAGTACTATTCCAGTATGGACGATTCAAGGCTTGCTTCATAA
ACCAAGGCAAGTAATAGAGATTGGAGTCTCTAAGAAAGTAGTTCCTACTGAATCAAAGGCCATGGAGTCA
AAAATTCAGATCGAGGATCTAACAGAACTCGCCGTGAAGACTGGCGAACAGTTCATACAGAGTCTTTTAC
GACTCAATGACAAGAAGAAAATCTTCGTCAACATGGTGGAGCACGACACTCTCGTCTACTCCAAGAATAT
CAAAGATACAGTCTCAGAAGACCAAAGGGCTATTGAGACTTTTCAACAAAGGGTAATATCGGGAAACCTC
CTCGGATTCCATTGCCCAGCTATCTGTCACTTCATCAAAAGGACAGTAGAAAAGGAAGGTGGCACCTACA
AATGCCATCATTGCGATAAAGGAAAGGCTATCGTTCAAGATGCCTCTGCCGACAGTGGTCCCAAAGATGG
ACCCCCACCCACGAGGAGCATCGTGGAAAAAGAAGACGTTCCAACCACGTCTTCAAAGCAAGTGGATTGA
TGTGATATCTCCACTGACGTAAGGGATGACGCACAATCCCACTATCCTTCGCAATGAGACTTTTCAACAA
AGGGTAATATCGGGAAACCTCCTCGGATTCCATTGCCCAGCTATCTGTCACTTCATCAAAAGGACAGTAG
AAAAGGAAGGTGGCACCTACAAATGCCATCATTGCGATAAAGGAAAGGCTATCGTTCAAGATGCCTCTGC
CGACAGTGGTCCCAAAGATGGACCCCCACCCACGAGGAGCATCGTGGAAAAAGAAGACGTTCCAACCACG
TCTTCAAAGCAAGTGGATTGATGTGATATCTCCACTGACGTAAGGGATGACGCACAATCCCACTATCCTT
CGCAAGACCCTTCCTCTATATAAGGAAGTTCATTTCATTTGGAGAGAGGCCTATTTTTACAACAATTACC
AACAACAACAAACAACAAACAACATTACAATTACTATTTACAATTACAGGCCTCCCGGGACCATGGTTTC
AAAGGGAGAGGAGTTGTTCACTGGAGTTGTTCCTATCTTGGTTGAGCTTGATGGAGATGTTAACGGACAC
AAGTTCTCAGTTTCTGGAGAGGGAGAGGGAGATGCTACTTACGGAAAGCTCACTTTGAAGTTCATCTGCA
CTACTGGTAAGCTTCCTGTTCCATGGCCAACCCTTGTTACCACCCTTACCTACGGTGTTCAATGCTTCTC
TCGTTACCCTGATCACATGAAGCAACACGATTTCTTCAAGTCTGCTATGCCTGAGGGTTACGTCCAAGAG
AGAACCATCTTCTTTAAGGATGATGGTAACTACAAGACTAGAGCTGAGGTCAAGTTTGAGGGTGACACTC
TTGTCAACAGAATCGAACTTAAGGGTATCGACTTTAAGGAAGACGGTAACATCCTTGGTCACAAGTTGGA
ATACAACTACAACTCTCACAACGTTTACATCATGGCTGACAAGCAGAAGAACGGTATCAAGGTTAACTTT
AAGATCAGACACAACATTGAAGATGGTTCTGTTCAGTTGGCTGATCACTACCAGCAGAACACTCCTATTG
GTGATGGTCCTGTTTTGTTGCCAGATAACCACTACTTGTCTACTCAGTCTAAATTGAGTAAAGATCCAAA
CGAGAAGAGAGATCACATGGTTCTTCTTGAGTTTGTTACTGCTGCTGGTATTACTCTTGGAATGGATGAG
CTTTACAAGGGGTCAGGAAGCGAAACACCAGGAACATCAGAAAGTGCAACACCAGAATCTGGATCCGGCT
CTGAAACTCCTGGTACTAGTGAATCGGCTACCCCTGAATCAGGGTCCTGATCACGGCCATGCTAGAGTCC
GCAAAAATCACCAGTCTCTCTCTACAAATCTATCTCTCTCTATTTTTCTCCAGAATAATGTGTGAGTAGT
TCCCAGATAAGGGAATTAGGGTTCTTATAGGGTTTCGCTCATGTGTTGAGCATATAAGAAACCCTTAGTA
TGTATTTGTATTTGTAAAATACTTCTATCAATAAAATTTCTAATTCCTAAAACCAAAATCCAGTGACCTG
GTAACCTGGCAGGATATATGCGGTTGTAATTTTGGCAGGATATATGCGGTTGTAATTCATTTTTATTGTC
TAAATTTCTGTATTTGTTTGTTTGCAATTAGATCCACGTTGTGTCTCAAAATCTCTGATGTTACATTGCA
CAAGATAAAAATATATCATCATGAACAATAAAACTGTCTGCTTACATAAACAGTAATACAAGGGGTGTTA
TGAGCCATATTCAACGGGAAACGTCGAGGCCGCGATTAAATTCCAACATGGATGCTGATTTATATGGGTA
TAAATGGGCTCGCGATAATGTCGGGCAATCAGGTGCGACAATCTATCGCTTGTATGGGAAGCCCGATGCG
CCAGAGTTGTTTCTGAAACATGGCAAAGGTAGCGTTGCCAATGATGTTACAGATGAGATGGTCAGACTAA
ACTGGCTGACGGAATTTATGCCTCTTCCGACCATCAAGCATTTTATCCGTACTCCTGATGATGCATGGTT
ACTCACCACTGCGATCCCCGGAAAAACAGCATTCCAGGTATTAGAAGAATATCCTGATTCAGGTGAAAAT
ATTGTTGATGCGCTGGCAGTGTTCCTGCGCCGGTTGCATTCGATTCCTGTTTGTAATTGTCCTTTTAACA
GCGATCGCGTATTTCGTCTCGCTCAGGCGCAATCACGAATGAATAACGGTTTGGTTGATGCGAGTGATTT
TGATGACGAGCGTAATGGCTGGCCTGTTGAACAAGTCTGGAAAGAAATGCATAAACTTTTGCCATTCTCA
CCGGATTCAGTCGTCACTCATGGTGATTTCTCACTTGATAACCTTATTTTTGACGAGGGGAAATTAATAG
GTTGTATTGATGTTGGACGAGTCGGAATCGCAGACCGATACCAGGATCTTGCCATCCTATGGAACTGCCT
CGGTGAGTTTTCTCCTTCATTACAGAAACGGCTTTTTCAAAAATATGGTATTGATAATCCTGATATGAAT
AAATTGCAGTTTCATTTGATGCTCGATGAGTTTTTCTAATCAGAATTGGTTAATTGGTTGTAACACTGGC
AGAGCATTACGCTGACTTGACGGGACGGCGCAAGCTCATGACCAAAATCCCTTAACGTGAGTTACGCGTC
GTTCCACTGAGCGTCAGACCCCGTAGAAAAGATCAAAGGATCTTC
Features (pLannotate 1.2.2; 12 found; start..end, strand, type, name):
      1..589     +  rep_origin     ori: high-copy-number ColE1/pMB1/pBR322/pUC origin of replication
    827..1456    +  CDS            pVS1 StaA: stability protein from the Pseudomonas plasmid pVS1 (Heeb et al., 2000)
   1885..2958    +  CDS            pVS1 RepA: replication protein from the Pseudomonas plasmid pVS1 (Heeb et al., 2000)
   3024..3218    +  rep_origin     pVS1 oriV: origin of replication for the Pseudomonas plasmid pVS1 (Heeb et al., 2000)
   3385..3408    +  misc_feature   LB T-DNA repeat: left border repeat from octopine Ach5 T-DNA
   3430..3453    +  misc_feature   LB T-DNA repeat: left border repeat from octopine Ach5 T-DNA
   4164..4464    +  promoter       CaMV 35S promoter (fragment): strong constitutive promoter from cauliflower mosaic virus
   4465..4806    +  promoter       CaMV 35S promoter: strong constitutive promoter from cauliflower mosaic virus
   4822..4877    +  misc_feature   TMV Ω: translational enhancer from the tobacco mosaic virus 5'-leader sequence (Gallie et al., 1988)
   4893..5609    +  CDS            mEGFP: mEGFP is a basic (constitutively fluorescent) green fluorescent protein published in 2002, derived from Aequorea victoria. It has moderate acid sensitivity.
   5785..5944    +  polyA_signal   CaMV poly(A) signal (fragment): cauliflower mosaic virus polyadenylation signal
   6160..6969    +  CDS            KanR: aminoglycoside phosphotransferase; aph(3')-Ia; confers resistance to kanamycin in bacteria or G418 (Geneticin®) in eukaryotes
