[The description below was written by a language model from this plasmid's Addgene catalogue record and pLannotate feature annotations shown in this document.]
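Description:
pAVEC0_N-mEGFP is an empty plant expression backbone of about 7.1 kb, built as a compact binary vector from fragments of pENTR, pEG103 and an NPTII source. It is intended for making fusion proteins that carry monomeric EGFP at their N terminus. For propagation in E. coli it has a high-copy ColE1/pUC-type origin. The pVS1 replicon (RepA replication protein, StaA stability protein and oriV) supports stable maintenance in Agrobacterium, the usual delivery host for binary vectors. Bacterial selection is by kanamycin, conferred by an aph(3')-Ia aminoglycoside phosphotransferase gene.

The expression cassette is driven by a CaMV 35S promoter preceded by an additional 35S fragment, an arrangement consistent with a duplicated-enhancer 35S promoter for strong constitutive expression in plant cells. This is followed by the tobacco mosaic virus Ω leader, which enhances translation, then the mEGFP coding sequence and a CaMV polyadenylation signal fragment. No gene occupies the primary cloning locus. A coding sequence of interest would presumably be inserted in frame downstream of mEGFP, in the gap before the terminator, although the record does not describe the cloning site or assembly method.

Two tandem left border repeats of the octopine type are annotated upstream of the cassette, but the automated feature table detects no right border repeat. It also annotates no separate plant selectable marker cassette, so the T-DNA boundaries and any in planta selection cannot be confirmed from the record. The vector belongs to a modular binary vector series and is suited to Agrobacterium-mediated expression of mEGFP-tagged proteins, for example for localisation studies.
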