Addgene plasmid #231255: pAVEC0_N-mEGFP
Purpose: (Empty Backbone) For expressing fusion proteins with N terminally tagged mEGFP in plants
Depositing lab: Jacob Brunkard. Depositing organization: University of Wisconsin, Madison. Publication: Seamless, modular binary vectors for plant cell and molecular biology. Greenhalgh R, Horner W, Klimpel KA, Chatterjee S, Scarpin MR, Brunkard JO. Plant Biotechnol J. 2025 Jun 26. doi: 10.1111/pbi.70233. PubMed 40574375.
Backbone
  Vector backbone: Backbone assembled from fragments of pENTR, pEG103, and NPTII
  Vector type: Plant Expression
  Tag / fusion protein: mEGFP (N terminal on insert)
Growth in bacteria
  Bacterial resistance: Kanamycin, 50 μg/mL
  Growth temperature: 37°C
  Growth strain: DH5alpha
  Copy number: Unknown
Gene/Insert
  Gene/Insert name: None
  Mutation: N/A
  Tag / fusion protein: mEGFP (N terminal on insert)
Terms and licenses: Academic/Nonprofit Terms; Industry Terms: Not Available to Industry
Depositor comments: No gene inserted in primary locus, this is a vector backbone.
How to cite: pAVEC0_N-mEGFP was a gift from Jacob Brunkard (Addgene plasmid # 231255 ; http://n2t.net/addgene:231255 ; RRID:Addgene_231255)
